>Addgene plasmid #244915 | pAAV.SynFLEX.(cyto).iATPSnFR2.S29W.A95K.mIRFP670nano3 | addgene full sequence | sequence record 488652 | Addgene NGS Result
GCGTAATAGCGAAGAGGCCCGCACCGATCGCCCTTCCCAACAGTTGCGCAGCCTGAATGGCGAATGGG
[124 nt withheld, positions 69-192]
C
[91 nt withheld, positions 194-284]
A
[49 nt withheld, positions 286-334]
CCTTTGACGTTGGAGTCCACGTTCTTT
[37 nt withheld, positions 362-398]
ACCCTATCTCGGTCTATTCTTTTGATTTATAAGGGATTTTGCCGATTTCGGCCTATTGGTTAAAAAATGA
GCTGATTTAACAAAAATTTAACGCGAATTTTAACAAAATATTAACGCTTACAATTTAGGTGGCACTTTTC
GGGGAAATGTGCGCGGAACCCCTATTTGTTTATTTTTCTAAATACATTCAAATATGTATCCGCTCATGAG
ACAATAACCCTGATAAATGCTTCAATAATATTGAAAAAGGAAGAGTATGAGTATTCAACATTTCCGTGTC
GCCCTTATTCCCTTTTTTGCGGCATTTTGCCTTCCTGTTTTTGCTCACCCAGAAACGCTGGTGAAAGTAA
AAGATGCTGAAGATCAGTTGGGTGCACGAGTGGGTTACATCGAACTGGATCTCAACAGCGGTAAGATCCT
TGAGAGTTTTCGCCCCGAAGAACGTTTTCCAATGATGAGCACTTTTAAAGTTCTGCTATGTGGCGCGGTA
TTATCCCGTATTGACGCCGGGCAAGAGCAACTCGGTCGCCGCATACACTATTCTCAGAATGACTTGGTTG
AGTACTCACCAGTCACAGAAAAGCATCTTACGGATGGCATGACAGTAAGAGAATTATGCAGTGCTGCCAT
AACCATGAGTGATAACACTGCGGCCAACTTACTTCTGACAACGATCGGAGGACCGAAGGAGCTAACCGCT
TTTTTGCACAACATGGGGGATCATGTAACTCGCCTTGATCGTTGGGAACCGGAGCTGAATGAAGCCATAC
CAAACGACGAGCGTGACACCACGATGCCTGTAGCAATGGCAACAACGTTGCGCAAACTATTAACTGGCGA
ACTACTTACTCTAGCTTCCCGGCAACAATTAATAGACTGGATGGAGGCGGATAAAGTTGCAGGACCACTT
CTGCGCTCGGCCCTTCCGGCTGGCTGGTTTATTGCTGATAAATCTGGAGCCGGTGAGCGTGGGTCTCGCG
GTATCATTGCAGCACTGGGGCCAGATGGTAAGCCCTCCCGTATCGTAGTTATCTACACGACGGGGAGTCA
GGCAACTATGGATGAACGAAATAGACAGATCGCTGAGATAGGTGCCTCACTGATTAAGCATTGGTAACTG
TCAGACCAAGTTTACTCATATATACTTTAGATTGATTTAAAACTTCATTTTTAATTTAAAAGGATCTAGG
TGAAGATCCTTTTTAATAATCTCATGACCAAAATCCCTTAACGTGAGTTTTCGTTCCACTGAGCGTCAGA
CCCCGTAGAAAAGATCAAAGGATCTTCTTGAGATCCTTTTTTTCTGCGCGTAATCTGCTGCTTGCAAACA
AAAAAACCACCGCTACCAGCGGTGGTTTGTTTGCCGGATCAAGAGCTACCAACTCTTTTTCCGAAGGTAA
CTGGCTTCAGCAGAGCGCAGATACCAAATACTGTTCTTCTAGTGTAGCCGTAGTTAGGCCACCACTTCAA
GAACTCTGTAGCACCGCCTACATACCTCGCTCTGCTAATCCTGTTACCAGTGGCTGCTGCCAGTGGCGAT
AAGTCGTGTCTTACCGGGTTGGACTCAAGACGATAGTTACCGGATAAGGCGCAGCGGTCGGGCTGAACGG
GGGGTTCGTGCACACAGCCCAGCTTGGAGCGAACGACCTACACCGAACTGAGATACCTACAGCGTGAGCT
ATGAGAAAGCGCCACGCTTCCCGAAGGGAGAAAGGCGGACAGGTATCCGGTAAGCGGCAGGGTCGGAACA
GGAGAGCGCACGAGGGAGCTTCCAGGGGGAAACGCCTGGTATCTTTATAGTCCTGTCGGGTTTCGCCACC
TCTGACTTGAGCGTCGATTTTTGTGATGCTCGTCAGGGGGGCGGAGCCTATGGAAAAACGCCAGCAACGC
GGCCTTTTTACGGTTCCTGGCCTTTTGCTGGCCTTTTGCTCACATGTTCTTTCCTGCGTTATCCCCTGAT
TCTGTGGATAACCGTATTACCGCCTTTGAGTGAGCTGATACCGCTCGCCGCAGCCGAACGACCGAGCGCA
GCGAGTCAGTGAGCGAGGAAGCGGAAGAGCGCCCAATACGCAAACCGCCTCTCCCCGCGCGTTGGCCGAT
TCATTAATGCAGCTGCGCGCTCGCTCGCTCACTGAGGCCGCCCGGGCAAAGCCCGGGCGTCGGGCGACCT
TTGGTCGCCCGGCCTCAGTGAGCGAGCGAGCGCGCAGAGAGGGAGTGGCCAACTCCATCACTAGGGGTTC
CTTGTAGTTAATGATTAACCCGCCATGCTACTTATCTACGTAGCCATGCTCTAGGAAGATCCTTATCGAT
TTTACCACATTTGTAGAGGTTTTACTTGCTTTAAAAAACCTCCCACATCTCCCCCTGAACCTGAAACATA
AAATGAATGCAATTGTTGTTGTTAACTTGTTTATTGCAGCTTATAATGGTTACAAATAAAGCAATAGCAT
CACAAATTTCACAAATAAAGCATTTTTTTCACTGCATTCTAGTTGTGGTTTGTCCAAACTCATCAATGTA
TCTTATCATGTCTGCTCGAAGCGGCCGCCCGGGTCGACTCTAGATGCATGCTCGAGCGGCCGCCCGGGTC
GACGGTATCGATGCGGGGAGGCGGCCCAAAGGGAGATCCGACTCGTCTGAGGGCGAAGGCGAAGACGCGG
AAGAGGCCGCAGAGCCGGCAGCAGGCCGCGGGAAGGAAGGTCCGCTGGATTGAGGGCCGAAGGGACGTAG
CAGAAGGACGTCCCGCGCAGAATCCAGGTGGCAACACAGGCGAGCAGCCAAGGAAAGGACGATGATTTCC
CCGACAACACCACGGAATTGTCAGTGCCCAACAGCCGAGCCCCTGTCCAGCAGCGGGCAAGGCAGGCGGC
GATGAGTTCCGCCGTGGCAATAGGGAGGGGGAAAGCGAAAGTCCCGGAAAGGAGCTGACAGGTGGTGGCA
ATGCCCCAACCAGTGGGGGTTGCGTCAGCAAACACAGTGCACACCACGCCACGTTGCCTGACAACGGGCC
ACAACTCCTCATAAAGAGACAGCAACCAGGATTTATACAAGGAGGAGAAAATGAAAGCCATACGGGAAGC
AATAGCATGATACAAAGGCATTAAAGCAGCGTATCCACATAGCGTAAAAGGAGCAACATAGTTAAGAATA
CCAGTCAATCTTTCACAAATTTTGTAATCCAGAGGTTGATTATCGATAAGCTTCTCGAGTGGATCATCTG
CAGAATTCGCCCTTTTCAGTGTTTCGAACCTCTTCGAGGGACATAACTTCGTATAATGTATGCTATACGA
AGTTATGGGTCGATGGTGAGATCTGGACTAGAGGGTCGATGGTGATGCTTGGATCAAAATAGGAAGAATC
CCAATGATAACTTCGTATAAAGTATCCTATACGAAGTTATACTAGTGGTACCACCGGTGATATCGCCACC
ATGGGCAGATCTATGAAGACTATTCACGTGAGTGTCGTAACTCCCGACGGGCCTGTATATGAGGATGACG
TTGAAATGGTGAGCGTCAAAGCAAAATGGGGCGAGCTCGGTATTCTCCCAGGCCACATTCCCTTGAAAGC
TCCCCTAGAGATCAGTGCCGCACGCCTGAAGAAAGGGGGCAAAACACAGTATATCGCTGTGTCAGGCGGC
AACCTCGAAGTGCGGCCTGACAAGGTGACCATCTATGCCCAGGCAGCCGAGAGGGCTGAGGATATCGATG
TCCTGCGCGCCAAGAAAGCCAAGGAGAGAGCCGAGCGCCGACTCCAATCACAGGTCCTGGTCGGGAACGT
CTATATCACCGCCGACAAGCAGAAGAACGGCATCAAGGCGAACTTCAAGATCCGCCACAACGTGGAGGAC
GGCAGCATGCAGCTCGCCGACCACTACCAGCAGAACACCCCCATCGGCGACGGCCCCGTGCTGCTGCCCG
ACAACCACTACCTGAGCACCCAGTCCGTGCTGAGCAAAGACCCTAACGAGAAGCGCGATCACATGGTCCT
GCTGGAGTTCGTGACCGCCGCCGGGATCACTCTCGGCATGGACGAGCTGTACAAGGGCGGTACCGGAGGG
AGCATGAGCAAGGGCGAGGAGCTGTTCACCGGGGTGGTGCCCATCCTGGTCGAGCTGGACGGCGACGTAA
ACGGCCACAAGTTCAGCGTGCGCGGCGAGGGCGAGGGCGATGCCACCAACGGCAAGCTGACCCTGAAGTT
CATCTGCACCACCGGCAAGCTGCCCGTGCCCTGGCCCACCCTCGTGACCACCCTGACCTACGGCGTGCAG
TGCTTCAGCCGCTACCCCGACCACATGAAGCAGCACGACTTCTTCAAGTCCGCCATGCCCGAAGGCTACG
TCCAGGAGCGCACCATCAGCTTCAAGGACGACGGCACCTACAAGACCCGCGCCGAGGTGAAGTTCGAGGG
CGACACCCTGGTGAACCGCATCGAGCTGAAGGGCATCGACTTCAAGGAGGACGGCAACATCCTGGGGCAC
AAGCTGGAGTACAACTTTATTTGTGTGGACATCGATTTTAAGCGCGCCGAGCTCGCCCTTAAGCGCGCAA
TGAATAGGCTCTCAGTTGCCGAAATGAAGCTGCAGTCTACCGGCTCCGGAGGTGGAGGTACTGGAGGAGG
TGGGTCAGGTGGAGGTGGATCAATGGCAAACCTGGACAAGATGCTGAACACCACCGTGACCGAGGTGCGC
AAGTTCCTGCAAGCGGACAGAGTGTGCGTGTTCAAGTTCGAGGAAGATTACTCCGGCACCGTCTCGCACG
AAGCCGTGGACGACAGATGGATTAGCATCCTGAAGACCCAGGTGCAGGACAGATACTTCATGGAAACCAG
AGGCGAGGAATACGTCCACGGCAGATACCAGGCCATCGCCGACATCTACACAGCCAATCTGGTCGAGTGC
TACAGAGACCTGCTGATCGAGTTTCAGGTGCGGGCCATTCTGGCTGTCCCCATCCTGCAAGGCAAGAAGC
TGTGGGGCCTGCTGGTGGCCCACCAACTGGCCGGCCCTCGGGAGTGGCAGACCTGGGAAATCGACTTCCT
GAAACAGCAAGCCGTGGTGATGGGCATCGCCATCCAGCAGAGCTAGGCTAGCACTAGTATAACTTCGTAT
AGCATACATTATACGAAGTTATGTGTCGATGGTGATGCTTGGCAATTCGGGTCGATGGTGAAGCATTGGT
CTTCCTATTTTGATATAACTTCGTATAGGATACTTTATACGAAGTTATGGGGATCATCACCTGTGGAGAG
AAAGGCAAAGTGGATGTCAGTAAGACCAATAGGTGCCTATCAGAAACGCAAGAGTCTTCTCTGTCTCGAC
AAGCCCAGTTTCTATTGGTCTCCTTAAACCTGTCTTGTAACCTTGATACTTACCTGATCCAACGGCTGCG
ACTTGGGGCAGGGGGTCCTAGGGGTGGTCTGGCCAGGAGCCGCGGGGGCGGACTGCGCGGTGCCCAGGAG
CACAGCTGCGCTCTCAGGCACGACACGACTCCTCCGCTGCCCACCGCAGACTGAGGCAGCGCTGAGTCGC
CGGCGCCGCAGCGCAGATGGTCGCGCCCGTGCCCCCCTATCTCGCGCCTCGCGTGGTGCGGTCCGGCTGG
GCCGGCGGCGGCGCGGACGCGACCAAGGTGGCCGGGAAGGGGAGTTTGCGGGGGACCGGCGAGTGACGTC
AGCGCGCCTTCAGTGCTGAGGCGGCGGTGGCGCGCGCCGCCAGGCGGGGGCGAAGGCACTGTCCGCGGTG
CTGAAGCTGGCAGTGCGCACGCGCCTCGCCGCATCCTGTTTCCCCTCCCCCTCTCTGATAGGGGATGCGC
AATTTGGGGAATGGGGGTTGGGTGCTTGTCCAGTGGGTCGGGGTCGGTCGTCAATTTAAATACTGAAAAG
GGCGAATTCCAGCACACTGGAGCTCGGATCTTCCTAGAGCATGGCTACGTAGATAAGTAGCATGGCGGGT
TAATCATTAACTACAAGGAACCCCTAGTGATGGAGTTGGCCACTCCCTCTCTGCGCGCTCGCTCGCTCAC
TGAGGCCGGGCGACCAAAGGTCGCCCGACGCCCGGGCTTTGCCCGGGCGGCCTCAGTGAGCGAGCGAGCG
CGCAGCTG
Features (pLannotate 1.2.2; 21 found; start..end, strand, type, name):
     69..497     +  rep_origin     f1 ori (sequence partly withheld): f1 bacteriophage origin of replication; arrow indicates direction of (+) strand synthesis
    550..654     +  promoter       AmpR promoter: bla
    655..1515    +  CDS            AmpR: β-lactamase; bla; confers resistance to ampicillin, carbenicillin, and related antibiotics
   1686..2274    +  rep_origin     ori: high-copy-number ColE1/pMB1/pBR322/pUC origin of replication
   2457..2513    +  CDS            lacI (fragment): lac repressor; lacI; The lac repressor binds to the lac operator to inhibit transcription in E. coli. This inhibition can be relieved by adding lactose or isopropyl-β-D-thiogalactopyranoside (IPTG).
   2507..2640    -  repeat_region  AAV2 ITR: inverted terminal repeat of adeno-associated virus serotype 2 inverted
   2711..2779    +  CDS            large T antigen (fragment): large T antigen from SV40 (simian virus 40)
   2802..2923    +  polyA_signal   SV40 poly(A) signal: SV40 polyadenylation signal
   3001..3589    -  misc_feature   WPRE: woodchuck hepatitis virus posttranscriptional regulatory element
   3661..3694    -  protein_bind   loxP: Cre-mediated recombination occurs in the 8-bp core sequence (GCATACAT). Cre recombinase
   3765..3798    -  protein_bind   lox2272: Cre-mediated recombination occurs in the 8-bp core sequence (GGATACTT). lox2272 sites are compatible with each other, but incompatible with loxP or loxN sites (Lee and Saito, 1988). Cre recombinase
   3841..4161    +  CDS            atpC (fragment): ATPE_GEOKA - Experimental evidence at protein level: Swiss-Prot protein existence level 1. Produces ATP from ADP in the presence of a proton gradient across the membrane. From Geobacillus kaustophilus (strain HTA426).
   4174..4893    +  CDS            cEGFP: cEGFP is a basic (constitutively fluorescent) green fluorescent protein published in 2008, derived from Aequorea victoria.
   4906..4977    +  CDS            atpC (fragment): ATPE_BACP3 - Experimental evidence at protein level: Swiss-Prot protein existence level 1. Produces ATP from ADP in the presence of a proton gradient across the membrane. From Bacillus sp. (strain PS3).
   5041..5481    +  CDS            miRFP670nano: miRFP670nano is a basic (constitutively fluorescent) near ir fluorescent protein published in 2019, derived from Nostoc punctiforme. It has very low acid sensitivity. It requires the cofactor biliverdin for fluorescence.
   5497..5530    +  protein_bind   loxP: Cre-mediated recombination occurs in the 8-bp core sequence (GCATACAT). Cre recombinase
   5593..5626    +  protein_bind   lox2272: Cre-mediated recombination occurs in the 8-bp core sequence (GGATACTT). lox2272 sites are compatible with each other, but incompatible with loxP or loxN sites (Lee and Saito, 1988). Cre recombinase
   5639..5771    -  intron         chimeric intron: chimera between introns from human β-globin and immunoglobulin heavy chain genes
   5864..6261    -  promoter       hSyn promoter (fragment): human synapsin I promoter; confers neuron-specific expression (Kügler et al., 2003)
   6364..6496    +  repeat_region  AAV2 ITR (fragment): inverted terminal repeat of adeno-associated virus serotype 2 inverted
   6491..64      +  CDS            lacZα (fragment) (across the origin): LacZα fragment of β-galactosidase; lacZ fragment
