[The description below was written by a language model from this plasmid's Addgene catalogue record and pLannotate feature annotations shown in this document.]
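Description:
pAAV.SynFLEX.(cyto).iATPSnFR2.S29W.A95K.mIRFP670nano3 is an AAV transfer plasmid for Cre-dependent, neuron-specific expression of a cytosolic genetically encoded ATP sensor. The bacterial portion carries an ampicillin resistance gene (β-lactamase with its own promoter), a ColE1/pUC-type origin and an f1 origin. Although the annotated origin is of the high-copy class, the catalogue entry lists the plasmid as low copy and specifies a recombination-deficient strain, which is typical for constructs whose AAV2 inverted terminal repeats are prone to rearrangement. The two ITRs flank the expression cassette and provide the signals for replication and packaging of that cassette into recombinant AAV particles.

Between the ITRs, the transcription unit runs on the minus strand of the record: a human synapsin I promoter fragment, a chimeric intron, the floxed payload, then WPRE to boost transcript stability and expression. An SV40 poly(A) signal follows, although it is annotated on the opposite strand. The coding sequence lies on the plus strand, so it is inverted relative to the promoter, and it is bracketed by oppositely oriented pairs of loxP and lox2272 sites (a FLEX/DIO switch). Cre recombinase flips the insert and then excises one site of each pair, locking it in the sense orientation, so expression is limited to Cre-positive neurons.

The sensor consists of a GFP-derived fluorescent domain (annotated as cEGFP) inserted between fragments of the bacterial F0F1-ATPase epsilon subunit (atpC). This subunit is the ATP-binding element, and here it carries the S29W and A95K mutations. It is fused to an miRFP670nano-family near-infrared protein, described as non-responsive, which can therefore serve as an ATP-insensitive reference signal. The catalogue lists mouse as the insert species, but the annotated parts are of bacterial, jellyfish and cyanobacterial origin.
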