Addgene plasmid #244915: pAAV.SynFLEX.(cyto).iATPSnFR2.S29W.A95K.mIRFP670nano3
Purpose: iATPSnFR2.S29W.A95K variant with non-responsive mIRFP670nano3
Depositing lab: Tim Brown & HHMI-JRC Tool Translation Team. Depositing organization: HHMI, Janelia Research Campus. Publication: iATPSnFR2: A high-dynamic-range fluorescent sensor for monitoring intracellular ATP. Marvin JS, Kokotos AC, Kumar M, Pulido C, Tkachuk AN, Yao JS, Brown TA, Ryan TA. Proc Natl Acad Sci U S A. 2024 May 21;121(21):e2314604121. doi: 10.1073/pnas.2314604121. Epub 2024 May 15. PubMed 38748581.
Backbone
  Vector backbone: pAAV
  Vector type: AAV
Growth in bacteria
  Bacterial resistance: Ampicillin, 100 μg/mL
  Growth temperature: 30°C
  Growth strain: NEB Stable
  Copy number: Low Copy
Gene/Insert
  Gene/Insert name: iATPSnFR2.S29W.A95K.mIRFP670nano3
  Species: M. musculus (mouse)
  Mutation: S29W.A95K
  Cloning method: Restriction Enzyme; 5′ cloning site Unknown (unknown if destroyed)
Terms and licenses: Academic/Nonprofit Terms; Industry Terms: Not Available to Industry
How to cite: pAAV.SynFLEX.(cyto).iATPSnFR2.S29W.A95K.mIRFP670nano3 was a gift from Tim Brown & HHMI-JRC Tool Translation Team (Addgene plasmid # 244915 ; http://n2t.net/addgene:244915 ; RRID:Addgene_244915)
